>Addgene plasmid #210791 | pkk223_TtMutY | addgene full sequence | sequence record 420120 | Addgene NGS Result
GGAAACAGAATTCGGTGACCATGGGTGCGAGCAAGTGGCGCGTCTTTGAAGCTGTCATCCAATTTCCCGA
GAAGATCCTAGTGTGGTTTGACGTGCACGGGCGTAAGGACCTTCCGTGGCAAAAAAATATTAATCCGTAC
CGTGTTTGGGTGTCGGAGATTATGCTTCAGCAAACCCAGGTTAAGACAGTTATTCCCTACTTCGAGAAAT
TCATGGCTACTTTCCCAGACGTTCAAACTTTAGCTCACGCTGACCAGGACTTAGTATTGAAACACTGGTC
CGGACTGGGCTACTACGCTCGCGCGCGTAACATGCATAAAGCTGCAAAAATGATCTGCGGAGACTTTAAA
GGCCAGTTTCCTGACAATCTGGAGGCTATGCAAAGCTTGTCAGGCATCGGGCGCTCGACCGCCGCCGCTA
TCTTGAGTATTGCCTCGAATCAGCCGCAGGCTATTCTGGACGGAAATGTGAAGCGCGTCTTGACTCGTGT
GTTCGTGGTGGATGGTTGGCCTGGAAAGGCCGATGTCCTTAAAAAGTTGTGGTTATTGGCTGAGCAGACA
ACACCTGCAAGCCGCAACGCTGATTATACACAAGCAATTATGGACCTTGGAGCAACCTTATGTACTCGTT
CTAAGCCGCGTTGTGAAGACTGTCCTCTAAAAGCCGACTGTTTAGCGTTCCAACAGGGGAATCAGACAGT
CTACCCTACTTCCAAACCAAAGAAAGTTATGCCCGAAAAACAGGCCATCATGGTAATTCTAAAGAATTCT
AAACAGGAAGTCTTCATGCAAAAACGCCCGCCAGTGGGCATCTGGGGATCTTTGTGGTGCTTCCCCCAGT
TTGAAAAGCGCGCCTTTGCTGAGGAGTGGTTGAAATCTAATTATGGTAAGTTAATTCAGGAAAGTATTGC
GCTTGCAGAAATCAAACACACTTTTTCGCATTTTCATCTGTATATCCAGCCATTAATCATTAATGTTGAA
ACACCAATTGAGTTGGGTGTCATGGAGGACAACGAATCTCTTTGGTATAACATTACGACGGAGTTTAATG
GTGGTCTTGCGGCTCCCGTCCAAACTCTAATTAACATTACCAAGAACATCGAGAAAGAGATTGAGAATGG
AACCAACGGCTGACTGCAGCCAAGCTTGGCTGTTTTGGCGGATGAGAGAAGATTTTCAGCCTGATACAGA
TTAAATCAGAACGCAGAAGCGGTCTGATAAAACAGAATTTGCCTGGCGGCAGTAGCGCGGTGGTCCCACC
TGACCCCATGCCGAACTCAGAAGTGAAACGCCGTAGCGCCGATGGTAGTGTGGGGTCTCCCCATGCGAGA
GTAGGGAACTGCCAGGCATCAAATAAAACGAAAGGCTCAGTCGAAAGACTGGGCCTTTCGTTTTATCTGT
TGTTTGTCGGTGAACGCTCTCCTGAGTAGGACAAATCCGCCGGGAGCGGATTTGAACGTTGCGAAGCAAC
GGCCCGGAGGGTGGCGGGCAGGACGCCCGCCATAAACTGCCAGGCATCAAATTAAGCAGAAGGCCATCCT
GACGGATGGCCTTTTTGCGTTTCTACAAACTCTTTTGTTTATTTTTCTAAATACATTCAAATATGTATCC
GCTCATGAGACAATAACCCTGATAAATGCTTCAATAATATTGAAAAAGGAAGAGTATGAGTATTCAACAT
TTCCGTGTCGCCCTTATTCCCTTTTTTGCGGCATTTTGCCTTCCTGTTTTTGCTCACCCAGAAACGCTGG
TGAAAGTAAAAGATGCTGAAGATCAGTTGGGTGCACGAGTGGGTTACATCGAACTGGATCTCAACAGCGG
TAAGATCCTTGAGAGTTTTCGCCCCGAAGAACGTTTTCCAATGATGAGCACTTTTAAAGTTCTGCTATGT
GGCGCGGTATTATCCCGTGTTGACGCCGGGCAAGAGCAACTCGGTCGCCGCATACACTATTCTCAGAATG
ACTTGGTTGAGTACTCACCAGTCACAGAAAAGCATCTTACGGATGGCATGACAGTAAGAGAATTATGCAG
TGCTGCCATAACCATGAGTGATAACACTGCGGCCAACTTACTTCTGACAACGATCGGAGGACCGAAGGAG
CTAACCGCTTTTTTGCACAACATGGGGGATCATGTAACTCGCCTTGATCGTTGGGAACCGGAGCTGAATG
AAGCCATACCAAACGACGAGCGTGACACCACGATGCCTGTAGCAATGGCAACAACGTTGCGCAAACTATT
AACTGGCGAACTACTTACTCTAGCTTCCCGGCAACAATTAATAGACTGGATGGAGGCGGATAAAGTTGCA
GGACCACTTCTGCGCTCGGCCCTTCCGGCTGGCTGGTTTATTGCTGATAAATCTGGAGCCGGTGAGCGTG
GGTCTCGCGGTATCATTGCAGCACTGGGGCCAGATGGTAAGCCCTCCCGTATCGTAGTTATCTACACGAC
GGGGAGTCAGGCAACTATGGATGAACGAAATAGACAGATCGCTGAGATAGGTGCCTCACTGATTAAGCAT
TGGTAACTGTCAGACCAAGTTTACTCATATATACTTTAGATTGATTTAAAACTTCATTTTTAATTTAAAA
GGATCTAGGTGAAGATCCTTTTTGATAATCTCATGACCAAAATCCCTTAACGTGAGTTTTCGTTCCACTG
AGCGTCAGACCCCGTAGAAAAGATCAAAGGATCTTCTTGAGATCCTTTTTTTCTGCGCGTAATCTGCTGC
TTGCAAACAAAAAAACCACCGCTACCAGCGGTGGTTTGTTTGCCGGATCAAGAGCTACCAACTCTTTTTC
CGAAGGTAACTGGCTTCAGCAGAGCGCAGATACCAAATACTGTCCTTCTAGTGTAGCCGTAGTTAGGCCA
CCACTTCAAGAACTCTGTAGCACCGCCTACATACCTCGCTCTGCTAATCCTGTTACCAGTGGCTGCTGCC
AGTGGCGATAAGTCGTGTCTTACCGGGTTGGACTCAAGACGATAGTTACCGGATAAGGCGCAGCGGTCGG
GCTGAACGGGGGGTTCGTGCACACAGCCCAGCTTGGAGCGAACGACCTACACCGAACTGAGATACCTACA
GCGTGAGCTATGAGAAAGCGCCACGCTTCCCGAAGGGAGAAAGGCGGACAGGTATCCGGTAAGCGGCAGG
GTCGGAACAGGAGAGCGCACGAGGGAGCTTCCAGGGGGAAACGCCTGGTATCTTTATAGTCCTGTCGGGT
TTCGCCACCTCTGACTTGAGCGTCGATTTTTGTGATGCTCGTCAGGGGGGCGGAGCCTATGGAAAAACGC
CAGCAACGCGGCCTTTTTACGGTTCCTGGCCTTTTGCTGGCCTTTTGCTCACATGTTCTTTCCTGCGTTA
TCCCCTGATTCTGTGGATAACCGTATTACCGCCTTTGAGTGAGCTGATACCGCTCGCCGCAGCCGAACGA
CCGAGCGCAGCGAGTCAGTGAGCGAGGAAGCGGAAGAGCGCCTGATGCGGTATTTTCTCCTTACGCATCT
GTGCGGTATTTCACACCGCATATGGTGCACTCTCAGTACAATCTGCTCTGATGCCGCATAGTTAAGCCAG
TATACACTCCGCTATCGCTACGTGACTGGGTCATGGCTGCGCCCCGACACCCGCCAACACCCGCTGACGC
GCCCTGACGGGCTTGTCTGCTCCCGGCATCCGCTTACAGACAAGCTGTGACCGTCTCCGGGAGCTGCATG
TGTCAGAGGTTTTCACCGTCATCACCGAAACGCGCGAGGCAGCTGCGGTAAAGCTCATCAGCGTGGTCGT
GAAGCGATTCACAGATGTCTGCCTGTTCATCCGCGTCCAGCTCGTTGAGTTTCTCCAGAAGCGTTAATGT
CTGGCTTCTGATAAAGCGGGCCATGTTAAGGGCGGTTTTTTCCTGTTTGGTCACTGATGCCTCCGTGTAA
GGGGGATTTCTGTTCATGGGGGTAATGATACCGATGAAACGAGAGAGGATGCTCACGATACGGGTTACTG
ATGATGAACATGCCCGGTTACTGGAACGTTGTGAGGGTAAACAACTGGCGGTATGGATGCGGCGGGACCA
GAGAAAAATCACTCAGGGTCAATGCCAGCGCTTCGTTAATACAGATGTAGGTGTTCCACAGGGTAGCCAG
CAGCATCCTGCGATGCAGATCCGGAACATAATGGTGCAGGGCGCTGACTTCCGCGTTTCCAGACTTTACG
AAACACGGAAACCGAAGACCATTCATGTTGTTGCTCAGGTCGCAGACGTTTTGCAGCAGCAGTCGCTTCA
CGTTCGCTCGCGTATCGGTGATTCATTCTGCTAACCAGTAAGGCAACCCCGCCAGCCTAGCCGGGTCCTC
AACGACAGGAGCACGATCATGCGCACCCGTGGCCAGGACCCAACGCTGCCCGAGATGCGCCGCGTGCGGC
TGCTGGAGATGGCGGACGCGATGGATATGTTCTGCCAAGGGTTGGTTTGCGCATTCACAGTTCTCCGCAA
GAATTGATTGGCTCCAATTCTTGGAGTGGTGAATCCGTTAGCGAGGTGCCGCCGGCTTCCATTCAGGTCG
AGGTGGCCCGGCTCCATGCACCGCGACGCAACGCGGGGAGGCAGACAAGGTATAGGGCGGCGCCTACAAT
CCATGCCAACCCGTTCCATGTGCTCGCCGAGGCGGCATAAATCGCCGTGACGATCAGCGGTCCAATGATC
GAAGTTAGGCTGGTAAGAGCCGCGAGCGATCCTTGAAGCTGTCCCTGATGGTCGTCATCTACCTGCCTGG
ACAGCATGGCCTGCAACGCGGGCATCCCGATGCCGCCGGAAGCGAGAAGAATCATAATGGGGAAGGCCAT
CCAGCCTCGCGTCGCGAACGCCAGCAAGACGTAGCCCAGCGCGTCGGCCGCCATGCCGGCGATAATGGCC
TGCTTCTCGCCGAAACGTTTGGTGGCGGGACCAGTGACGAAGGCTTGAGCGAGGGCGTGCAAGATTCCGA
ATACCGCAAGCGACAGGCCGATCATCGTCGCGCTCCAGCGAAAGCGGTCCTCGCCGAAAATGACCCAGAG
CGCTGCCGGCACCTGTCCTACGAGTTGCATGATAAAGAAGACAGTCATAAGTGCGGCGACGATAGTCATG
CCCCGCGCCCACCGGAAGGAGCTGACTGGGTTGAAGGCTCTCAAGGGCATCGGTCGACGCTCTCCCTTAT
GCGACTCCTGCATTAGGAAGCAGCCCAGTAGTAGGTTGAGGCCGTTGAGCACCGCCGCCGCAAGGAATGG
TGCATGCAAGGAGATGGCGCCCAACAGTCCCCCGGCCACGGGGCCTGCCACCATACCCACGCCGAAACAA
GCGCTCATGAGCCCGAAGTGGCGAGCCCGATCTTCCCCATCGGTGATGTCGGCGATATAGGCGCCAGCAA
CCGCACCTGTGGCGCCGGTGATGCCGGCCACGATGCGTCCGGCGTAGAGGATCCGGGCTTATCGACTGCA
CGGTGCACCAATGCTTCTGGCGTCAGGCAGCCATCGGAAGCTGTGGTATGGCTGTGCAGGTCGTAAATCA
CTGCATAATTCGTGTCGCTCAAGGCGCACTCCCGTTCTGGATAATGTTTTTTGCGCCGACATCATAACGG
TTCTGGCAAATATTCTGAAATGAGCTGTTGACAATTAATCATCGGCTCGTATAATGTGTGGAATTGTGAG
CGGATAACAATTTCACACA
Features (pLannotate 1.2.2; 14 found; start..end, strand, type, name):
     60..1082    +  CDS            mutY: MUTY_SALTY - Also known as mutB. Protein inferred from homology: Swiss-Prot protein existence level 3. Adenine glycosylase active on G-A mispairs. MutY also corrects error-prone DNA synthesis past GO lesions which are due to the oxidatively damaged form of guanine: 7,8-dihydro-8-oxoguanine (8-oxo- dGTP). From Salmonella typhimurium (strain LT2 / SGSC1412 / ATCC 700720).
   1231..1346    +  ncRNA          5S rRNA: Accession: RF00001 - 5S ribosomal RNA
   1350..1436    +  terminator     rrnB T1 terminator: Escherichia coli rrnB; transcription terminator T1 from the E. coli rrnB gene
   1528..1555    +  terminator     rrnB T2 terminator: transcription terminator T2 from the E. coli rrnB gene
   1574..1665    +  promoter       AmpR promoter: bla
   1666..2526    +  CDS            AmpR: β-lactamase; bla; confers resistance to ampicillin, carbenicillin, and related antibiotics
   2697..3285    +  rep_origin     ori: high-copy-number ColE1/pMB1/pBR322/pUC origin of replication
   3471..3611    -  misc_feature   bom: basis of mobility region from pBR322
   3713..3904    -  CDS            rop: Rop protein, which maintains plasmids at low copy number; rop
   3921..4301    +  CDS            YPB1_ECOLX: Protein predicted: Swiss-Prot protein existence level 4. From Escherichia coli.
   4543..5444    -  CDS            TcR (fragment): tetracycline efflux protein; tet; confers resistance to tetracycline
   5451..5552    -  CDS            yciV (fragment): RNAAM_ECOLI - Also known as trpH From Escherichia coli (strain K12).
   5628..5656    +  promoter       tac promoter: strong E. coli promoter; hybrid between the trp and lac UV5 promoters
   5664..5680    +  protein_bind   lac operator: The lac repressor binds to the lac operator to inhibit transcription in E. coli. This inhibition can be relieved by adding lactose or isopropyl-β-D-thiogalactopyranoside (IPTG). lac repressor encoded by lacI
