[The description below was written by a language model from this plasmid's Addgene catalogue record and pLannotate feature annotations shown in this document.]
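Description:
pkk223_TtMutY is a bacterial expression plasmid of about 5.7 kb built on the pkk223 backbone, a pBR322-derived vector. It carries a roughly 1.1 kb insert encoding MutY, an adenine DNA glycosylase, from a member of the bacterial family Thiotrichaceae, introduced by ligation-independent cloning. The plasmid replicates in E. coli through a ColE1/pMB1-type origin accompanied by the pBR322 bom region and the rop gene, which normally moderates copy number, although the record lists copy number as unknown. Selection is by ampicillin through the bla (β-lactamase) gene and its own promoter. Only a fragment of the tetracycline resistance gene remains, so it is best regarded as a backbone remnant rather than a usable marker.

Because the plasmid is circular, the tac promoter and lac operator annotated at the end of the sequence lie immediately upstream of the MutY open reading frame near the start of the map. Tac is a strong trp/lac hybrid promoter that is repressed by lac repressor and induced with IPTG. No lacI gene is annotated on the plasmid, so repression would depend on the host. Downstream of the coding sequence are a 5S rRNA segment and the rrnB T1 and T2 terminators, which stop transcription before the resistance cassette. The automated annotation labels the reading frame by homology to Salmonella MutY, but the catalogue identifies it as the Thiotrichaceae sequence. No affinity or epitope tags are annotated. The associated publication concerns metagenome mining and functional analysis of oxidized guanine repair at the Lost City Hydrothermal Field, which suggests the construct expresses this environmentally derived MutY in E. coli for functional testing.
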