Addgene plasmid #210791: pkk223_TtMutY
Purpose: pkk223 with Thiotrichaceae MutY insert
Depositing lab: Martin Horvath. Depositing organization: University of Utah. Publication: Metagenome mining and functional analysis reveal oxidized guanine DNA repair at the Lost City Hydrothermal Field. Utzman PH, Mays VP, Miller BC, Fairbanks MC, Brazelton WJ, Horvath MP. PLoS One. 2024 May 8;19(5):e0284642. doi: 10.1371/journal.pone.0284642. eCollection 2024. PubMed 38718041.
Backbone
  Vector backbone: pkk223
  Backbone size w/o insert (bp): 4580
  Total vector size (bp): 5690
  Vector type: Bacterial Expression
Growth in bacteria
  Bacterial resistance: Ampicillin, 100 μg/mL
  Growth temperature: 37°C
  Growth strain: DH5alpha
  Copy number: Unknown
Gene/Insert
  Gene/Insert name: MutY (adenine glycosylase)
  Species: Thiotrichaceae (family)
  Insert size (bp): 1110
  Cloning method: Ligation Independent Cloning
  Sequencing primers: 5′ gttttttgcgccgacatcataacggttc; 3′ gcttctgcgttctgatttaatctgtatcaggctg
Terms and licenses: Academic/Nonprofit Terms; Industry Terms: Not Available to Industry
Depositor comments: Please visit https://www.biorxiv.org/content/10.1101/2023.04.05.535768v1 for bioRxiv preprint.
How to cite: pkk223_TtMutY was a gift from Martin Horvath (Addgene plasmid # 210791 ; http://n2t.net/addgene:210791 ; RRID:Addgene_210791)
